>Addgene plasmid #129040 | pSpdCas9-huTET1CD-T2A-mCherry(PX458)-SghuTSDR-12 | depositor full sequence | sequence record 247386 | pSpdCas9-huTET1CD-T2A-mCherry(PX458)-SghuTSDR-12 sequence 11407 bps
GAGGGCCTATTTCCCATGATTCCTTCATATTTGCATATACGATACAAGGCTGTTAGAGAGATAATTGGAA
TTAATTTGACTGTAAACACAAAGATATTAGTACAAAATACGTGACGTAGAAAGTAATAATTTCTTGGGTA
GTTTGCAGTTTTAAAATTATGTTTTAAAATGGACTATCATATGCTTACCGTAACTTGAAAGTATTTCGAT
TTCTTGGCTTTATATATCTTGTGGAAAGGACGAAACACCGTCTGAGAAACCCAGTCAGAAGTTTTAGAGC
TAGAAATAGCAAGTTAAAATAAGGCTAGTCCGTTATCAACTTGAAAAAGTGGCACCGAGTCGGTGCTTTT
TTGTTTTAGAGCTAGAAATAGCAAGTTAAAATAAGGCTAGTCCGTTTTTAGCGCGTGCGCCAATTCTGCA
GACAAATGGCTCTAGAGGTACCCGTTACATAACTTACGGTAAATGGCCCGCCTGGCTGACCGCCCAACGA
CCCCCGCCCATTGACGTCAATAGTAACGCCAATAGGGACTTTCCATTGACGTCAATGGGTGGAGTATTTA
CGGTAAACTGCCCACTTGGCAGTACATCAAGTGTATCATATGCCAAGTACGCCCCCTATTGACGTCAATG
ACGGTAAATGGCCCGCCTGGCATTGTGCCCAGTACATGACCTTATGGGACTTTCCTACTTGGCAGTACAT
CTACGTATTAGTCATCGCTATTACCATGGTCGAGGTGAGCCCCACGTTCTGCTTCACTCTCCCCATCTCC
CCCCCCTCCCCACCCCCAATTTTGTATTTATTTATTTTTTAATTATTTTGTGCAGCGATGGGGGCGGGGG
GGGGGGGGGGGCGCGCGCCAGGCGGGGCGGGGCGGGGCGAGGGGCGGGGCGGGGCGAGGCGGAGAGGTGC
GGCGGCAGCCAATCAGAGCGGCGCGCTCCGAAAGTTTCCTTTTATGGCGAGGCGGCGGCGGCGGCGGCCC
TATAAAAAGCGAAGCGCGCGGCGGGCGGGAGTCGCTGCGACGCTGCCTTCGCCCCGTGCCCCGCTCCGCC
GCCGCCTCGCGCCGCCCGCCCCGGCTCTGACTGACCGCGTTACTCCCACAGGTGAGCGGGCGGGACGGCC
CTTCTCCTCCGGGCTGTAATTAGCTGAGCAAGAGGTAAGGGTTTAAGGGATGGTTGGTTGGTGGGGTATT
AATGTTTAATTACCTGGAGCACCTGCCTGAAATCACTTTTTTTCAGGTTGGACCGGTGCCACCATGTACC
CATACGATGTTCCAGATTACGCTTCGCCGAAGAAAAAGCGCAAGGTCGAAGCGTCCGACAAGAAGTACAG
CATCGGCCTGGCCATCGGCACCAACTCTGTGGGCTGGGCCGTGATCACCGACGAGTACAAGGTGCCCAGC
AAGAAATTCAAGGTGCTGGGCAACACCGACCGGCACAGCATCAAGAAGAACCTGATCGGAGCCCTGCTGT
TCGACAGCGGCGAAACAGCCGAGGCCACCCGGCTGAAGAGAACCGCCAGAAGAAGATACACCAGACGGAA
GAACCGGATCTGCTATCTGCAAGAGATCTTCAGCAACGAGATGGCCAAGGTGGACGACAGCTTCTTCCAC
AGACTGGAAGAGTCCTTCCTGGTGGAAGAGGATAAGAAGCACGAGCGGCACCCCATCTTCGGCAACATCG
TGGACGAGGTGGCCTACCACGAGAAGTACCCCACCATCTACCACCTGAGAAAGAAACTGGTGGACAGCAC
CGACAAGGCCGACCTGCGGCTGATCTATCTGGCCCTGGCCCACATGATCAAGTTCCGGGGCCACTTCCTG
ATCGAGGGCGACCTGAACCCCGACAACAGCGACGTGGACAAGCTGTTCATCCAGCTGGTGCAGACCTACA
ACCAGCTGTTCGAGGAAAACCCCATCAACGCCAGCGGCGTGGACGCCAAGGCCATCCTGTCTGCCAGACT
GAGCAAGAGCAGACGGCTGGAAAATCTGATCGCCCAGCTGCCCGGCGAGAAGAAGAATGGCCTGTTCGGC
AACCTGATTGCCCTGAGCCTGGGCCTGACCCCCAACTTCAAGAGCAACTTCGACCTGGCCGAGGATGCCA
AACTGCAGCTGAGCAAGGACACCTACGACGACGACCTGGACAACCTGCTGGCCCAGATCGGCGACCAGTA
CGCCGACCTGTTTCTGGCCGCCAAGAACCTGTCCGACGCCATCCTGCTGAGCGACATCCTGAGAGTGAAC
ACCGAGATCACCAAGGCCCCCCTGAGCGCCTCTATGATCAAGAGATACGACGAGCACCACCAGGACCTGA
CCCTGCTGAAAGCTCTCGTGCGGCAGCAGCTGCCTGAGAAGTACAAAGAGATTTTCTTCGACCAGAGCAA
GAACGGCTACGCCGGCTACATTGACGGCGGAGCCAGCCAGGAAGAGTTCTACAAGTTCATCAAGCCCATC
CTGGAAAAGATGGACGGCACCGAGGAACTGCTCGTGAAGCTGAACAGAGAGGACCTGCTGCGGAAGCAGC
GGACCTTCGACAACGGCAGCATCCCCCACCAGATCCACCTGGGAGAGCTGCACGCCATTCTGCGGCGGCA
GGAAGATTTTTACCCATTCCTGAAGGACAACCGGGAAAAGATCGAGAAGATCCTGACCTTCCGCATCCCC
TACTACGTGGGCCCTCTGGCCAGGGGAAACAGCAGATTCGCCTGGATGACCAGAAAGAGCGAGGAAACCA
TCACCCCCTGGAACTTCGAGGAAGTGGTGGACAAGGGCGCTTCCGCCCAGAGCTTCATCGAGCGGATGAC
CAACTTCGATAAGAACCTGCCCAACGAGAAGGTGCTGCCCAAGCACAGCCTGCTGTACGAGTACTTCACC
GTGTATAACGAGCTGACCAAAGTGAAATACGTGACCGAGGGAATGAGAAAGCCCGCCTTCCTGAGCGGCG
AGCAGAAAAAGGCCATCGTGGACCTGCTGTTCAAGACCAACCGGAAAGTGACCGTGAAGCAGCTGAAAGA
GGACTACTTCAAGAAAATCGAGTGCTTCGACTCCGTGGAAATCTCCGGCGTGGAAGATCGGTTCAACGCC
TCCCTGGGCACATACCACGATCTGCTGAAAATTATCAAGGACAAGGACTTCCTGGACAATGAGGAAAACG
AGGACATTCTGGAAGATATCGTGCTGACCCTGACACTGTTTGAGGACAGAGAGATGATCGAGGAACGGCT
GAAAACCTATGCCCACCTGTTCGACGACAAAGTGATGAAGCAGCTGAAGCGGCGGAGATACACCGGCTGG
GGCAGGCTGAGCCGGAAGCTGATCAACGGCATCCGGGACAAGCAGTCCGGCAAGACAATCCTGGATTTCC
TGAAGTCCGACGGCTTCGCCAACAGAAACTTCATGCAGCTGATCCACGACGACAGCCTGACCTTTAAAGA
GGACATCCAGAAAGCCCAGGTGTCCGGCCAGGGCGATAGCCTGCACGAGCACATTGCCAATCTGGCCGGC
AGCCCCGCCATTAAGAAGGGCATCCTGCAGACAGTGAAGGTGGTGGACGAGCTCGTGAAAGTGATGGGCC
GGCACAAGCCCGAGAACATCGTGATCGAAATGGCCAGAGAGAACCAGACCACCCAGAAGGGACAGAAGAA
CAGCCGCGAGAGAATGAAGCGGATCGAAGAGGGCATCAAAGAGCTGGGCAGCCAGATCCTGAAAGAACAC
CCCGTGGAAAACACCCAGCTGCAGAACGAGAAGCTGTACCTGTACTACCTGCAGAATGGGCGGGATATGT
ACGTGGACCAGGAACTGGACATCAACCGGCTGTCCGACTACGATGTGGACGCCATCGTGCCTCAGAGCTT
TCTGAAGGACGACTCCATCGACAACAAGGTGCTGACCAGAAGCGACAAGAACCGGGGCAAGAGCGACAAC
GTGCCCTCCGAAGAGGTCGTGAAGAAGATGAAGAACTACTGGCGGCAGCTGCTGAACGCCAAGCTGATTA
CCCAGAGAAAGTTCGACAATCTGACCAAGGCCGAGAGAGGCGGCCTGAGCGAACTGGATAAGGCCGGCTT
CATCAAGAGACAGCTGGTGGAAACCCGGCAGATCACAAAGCACGTGGCACAGATCCTGGACTCCCGGATG
AACACTAAGTACGACGAGAATGACAAGCTGATCCGGGAAGTGAAAGTGATCACCCTGAAGTCCAAGCTGG
TGTCCGATTTCCGGAAGGATTTCCAGTTTTACAAAGTGCGCGAGATCAACAACTACCACCACGCCCACGA
CGCCTACCTGAACGCCGTCGTGGGAACCGCCCTGATCAAAAAGTACCCTAAGCTGGAAAGCGAGTTCGTG
TACGGCGACTACAAGGTGTACGACGTGCGGAAGATGATCGCCAAGAGCGAGCAGGAAATCGGCAAGGCTA
CCGCCAAGTACTTCTTCTACAGCAACATCATGAACTTTTTCAAGACCGAGATTACCCTGGCCAACGGCGA
GATCCGGAAGCGGCCTCTGATCGAGACAAACGGCGAAACCGGGGAGATCGTGTGGGATAAGGGCCGGGAT
TTTGCCACCGTGCGGAAAGTGCTGAGCATGCCCCAAGTGAATATCGTGAAAAAGACCGAGGTGCAGACAG
GCGGCTTCAGCAAAGAGTCTATCCTGCCCAAGAGGAACAGCGATAAGCTGATCGCCAGAAAGAAGGACTG
GGACCCTAAGAAGTACGGCGGCTTCGACAGCCCCACCGTGGCCTATTCTGTGCTGGTGGTGGCCAAAGTG
GAAAAGGGCAAGTCCAAGAAACTGAAGAGTGTGAAAGAGCTGCTGGGGATCACCATCATGGAAAGAAGCA
GCTTCGAGAAGAATCCCATCGACTTTCTGGAAGCCAAGGGCTACAAAGAAGTGAAAAAGGACCTGATCAT
CAAGCTGCCTAAGTACTCCCTGTTCGAGCTGGAAAACGGCCGGAAGAGAATGCTGGCCTCTGCCGGCGAA
CTGCAGAAGGGAAACGAACTGGCCCTGCCCTCCAAATATGTGAACTTCCTGTACCTGGCCAGCCACTATG
AGAAGCTGAAGGGCTCCCCCGAGGATAATGAGCAGAAACAGCTGTTTGTGGAACAGCACAAGCACTACCT
GGACGAGATCATCGAGCAGATCAGCGAGTTCTCCAAGAGAGTGATCCTGGCCGACGCTAATCTGGACAAA
GTGCTGTCCGCCTACAACAAGCACCGGGATAAGCCCATCAGAGAGCAGGCCGAGAATATCATCCACCTGT
TTACCCTGACCAATCTGGGAGCCCCTGCCGCCTTCAAGTACTTTGACACCACCATCGACCGGAAGAGGTA
CACCAGCACCAAAGAGGTGCTGGACGCCACCCTGATCCACCAGAGCATCACCGGCCTGTACGAGACACGG
ATCGACCTGTCTCAGCTGGGAGGCGACAAAAGGCCGGCGGCCACGAAAAAGGCCGGCCAGGGAGGAGGAT
CCCTGCCCACCTGCAGCTGTCTTGATCGAGTTATACAAAAAGACAAAGGCCCATATTATACACACCTTGG
GGCAGGACCAAGTGTTGCTGCTGTCAGGGAAATCATGGAGAATAGGTATGGTCAAAAAGGAAACGCAATA
AGGATAGAAATAGTAGTGTACACCGGTAAAGAAGGGAAAAGCTCTCATGGGTGTCCAATTGCTAAGTGGG
TTTTAAGAAGAAGCAGTGATGAAGAAAAAGTTCTTTGTTTGGTCCGGCAGCGTACAGGCCACCACTGTCC
AACTGCTGTGATGGTGGTGCTCATCATGGTGTGGGATGGCATCCCTCTTCCAATGGCCGACCGGCTATAC
ACAGAGCTCACAGAGAATCTAAAGTCATACAATGGGCACCCTACCGACAGAAGATGCACCCTCAATGAAA
ATCGTACCTGTACATGTCAAGGAATTGATCCAGAGACTTGTGGAGCTTCATTCTCTTTTGGCTGTTCATG
GAGTATGTACTTTAATGGCTGTAAGTTTGGTAGAAGCCCAAGCCCCAGAAGATTTAGAATTGATCCAAGC
TCTCCCTTACATGAAAAAAACCTTGAAGATAACTTACAGAGTTTGGCTACACGATTAGCTCCAATTTATA
AGCAGTATGCTCCAGTAGCTTACCAAAATCAGGTGGAATATGAAAATGTTGCCCGAGAATGTCGGCTTGG
CAGCAAGGAAGGTCGACCCTTCTCTGGGGTCACTGCTTGCCTGGACTTCTGTGCTCATCCCCACAGGGAC
ATTCACAACATGAATAATGGAAGCACTGTGGTTTGTACCTTAACTCGAGAAGATAACCGCTCTTTGGGTG
TTATTCCTCAAGATGAGCAGCTCCATGTGCTACCTCTTTATAAGCTTTCAGACACAGATGAGTTTGGCTC
CAAGGAAGGAATGGAAGCCAAGATCAAATCTGGGGCCATCGAGGTCCTGGCACCCCGCCGCAAAAAAAGA
ACGTGTTTCACTCAGCCTGTTCCCCGTTCTGGAAAGAAGAGGGCTGCGATGATGACAGAGGTTCTTGCAC
ATAAGATAAGGGCAGTGGAAAAGAAACCTATTCCCCGAATCAAGCGGAAGAATAACTCAACAACAACAAA
CAACAGTAAGCCTTCGTCACTGCCAACCTTAGGGAGTAACACTGAGACCGTGCAACCTGAAGTAAAAAGT
GAAACCGAACCCCATTTTATCTTAAAAAGTTCAGACAACACTAAAACTTATTCGCTGATGCCATCCGCTC
CTCACCCAGTGAAAGAGGCATCTCCAGGCTTCTCCTGGTCCCCGAAGACTGCTTCAGCCACACCAGCTCC
ACTGAAGAATGACGCAACAGCCTCATGCGGGTTTTCAGAAAGAAGCAGCACTCCCCACTGTACGATGCCT
TCGGGAAGACTCAGTGGTGCCAATGCTGCAGCTGCTGATGGCCCTGGCATTTCACAGCTTGGCGAAGTGG
CTCCTCTCCCCACCCTGTCTGCTCCTGTGATGGAGCCCCTCATTAATTCTGAGCCTTCCACTGGTGTGAC
TGAGCCGCTAACGCCTCATCAGCCAAACCACCAGCCCTCCTTCCTCACCTCTCCTCAAGACCTTGCCTCT
TCTCCAATGGAAGAAGATGAGCAGCATTCTGAAGCAGATGAGCCTCCATCAGACGAACCCCTATCTGATG
ACCCCCTGTCACCTGCTGAGGAGAAATTGCCCCACATTGATGAGTATTGGTCAGACAGTGAGCACATCTT
TTTGGATGCAAATATTGGTGGGGTGGCCATCGCACCTGCTCACGGCTCGGTTTTGATTGAGTGTGCCCGG
CGAGAGCTGCACGCTACCACTCCTGTTGAGCACCCCAACCGTAATCATCCAACCCGCCTCTCCCTTGTCT
TTTACCAGCACAAAAACCTAAATAAGCCCCAACATGGTTTTGAACTAAACAAGATTAAGTTTGAGGCTAA
AGAAGCTAAGAATAAGAAAATGAAGGCCTCAGAGCAAAAAGACCAGGCAGCTAATGAAGGTCCAGAACAG
TCCTCTGAAGTAAATGAATTGAACCAAATTCCTTCTCATAAAGCATTAACATTAACCCATGACAATGTTG
TCACCGTGTCCCCTTATGCTCTCACACACGTTGCGGGGCCCTATAACCATTGGGTCATGGCCGGCCAGGC
AAAAAAGAAAAAGGAATTCGGCAGTGGAGAGGGCAGAGGAAGTCTGCTAACATGCGGTGACGTCGAGGAG
AATCCTGGCCCAGTGAGCAAGGGCGAGGAGGATAACATGGCCATCATCAAGGAGTTCATGCGCTTCAAGG
TGCACATGGAGGGCTCCGTGAACGGCCACGAGTTCGAGATCGAGGGCGAGGGCGAGGGCCGCCCCTACGA
GGGCACCCAGACCGCCAAGCTGAAGGTGACCAAGGGTGGCCCCCTGCCCTTCGCCTGGGACATCCTGTCC
CCTCAGTTCATGTACGGCTCCAAGGCCTACGTGAAGCACCCCGCCGACATCCCCGACTACTTGAAGCTGT
CCTTCCCCGAGGGCTTCAAGTGGGAGCGCGTGATGAACTTCGAGGACGGCGGCGTGGTGACCGTGACCCA
GGACTCCTCCCTGCAGGACGGCGAGTTCATCTACAAGGTGAAGCTGCGCGGCACCAACTTCCCCTCCGAC
GGCCCCGTAATGCAGAAGAAAACCATGGGCTGGGAGGCCTCCTCCGAGCGGATGTACCCCGAGGACGGCG
CCCTGAAGGGCGAGATCAAGCAGAGGCTGAAGCTGAAGGACGGCGGCCACTACGACGCTGAGGTCAAGAC
CACCTACAAGGCCAAGAAGCCCGTGCAGCTGCCCGGCGCCTACAACGTCAACATCAAGTTGGACATCACC
TCCCACAACGAGGACTACACCATCGTGGAACAGTACGAACGCGCCGAGGGCCGCCACTCCACCGGCGGCA
TGGACGAGCTGTACAAGTAAGAATTCTAACTAGAGCTCGCTGATCAGCCTCGACTGTGCCTTCTAGTTGC
CAGCCATCTGTTGTTTGCCCCTCCCCCGTGCCTTCCTTGACCCTGGAAGGTGCCACTCCCACTGTCCTTT
CCTAATAAAATGAGGAAATTGCATCGCATTGTCTGAGTAGGTGTCATTCTATTCTGGGGGGTGGGGTGGG
GCAGGACAGCAAGGGGGAGGATTGGGAAGAGAATAGCAGGCATGCTGGGGAGCGGCCGCAGGAACCCCTA
GTGATGGAGTTGGCCACTCCCTCTCTGCGCGCTCGCTCGCTCACTGAGGCCGGGCGACCAAAGGTCGCCC
GACGCCCGGGCTTTGCCCGGGCGGCCTCAGTGAGCGAGCGAGCGCGCAGCTGCCTGCAGGGGCGCCTGAT
GCGGTATTTTCTCCTTACGCATCTGTGCGGTATTTCACACCGCATA
[142 nt withheld, positions 8867-9008]
C
[141 nt withheld, positions 9010-9150]
CCTTTGACGTTGGAGTCCACGTTCTTT
[37 nt withheld, positions 9178-9214]
ACCCTATCTCGGGCTATTCTTTTGATTTATAAGGGATTTTGCCGATTTCGGCCTATTGGTTAAAAAATGA
GCTGATTTAACAAAAATTTAACGCGAATTTTAACAAAATATTAACGTTTACAATTTTATGGTGCACTCTC
AGTACAATCTGCTCTGATGCCGCATAGTTAAGCCAGCCCCGACACCCGCCAACACCCGCTGACGCGCCCT
GACGGGCTTGTCTGCTCCCGGCATCCGCTTACAGACAAGCTGTGACCGTCTCCGGGAGCTGCATGTGTCA
GAGGTTTTCACCGTCATCACCGAAACGCGCGAGACGAAAGGGCCTCGTGATACGCCTATTTTTATAGGTT
AATGTCATGATAATAATGGTTTCTTAGACGTCAGGTGGCACTTTTCGGGGAAATGTGCGCGGAACCCCTA
TTTGTTTATTTTTCTAAATACATTCAAATATGTATCCGCTCATGAGACAATAACCCTGATAAATGCTTCA
ATAATATTGAAAAAGGAAGAGTATGAGTATTCAACATTTCCGTGTCGCCCTTATTCCCTTTTTTGCGGCA
TTTTGCCTTCCTGTTTTTGCTCACCCAGAAACGCTGGTGAAAGTAAAAGATGCTGAAGATCAGTTGGGTG
CACGAGTGGGTTACATCGAACTGGATCTCAACAGCGGTAAGATCCTTGAGAGTTTTCGCCCCGAAGAACG
TTTTCCAATGATGAGCACTTTTAAAGTTCTGCTATGTGGCGCGGTATTATCCCGTATTGACGCCGGGCAA
GAGCAACTCGGTCGCCGCATACACTATTCTCAGAATGACTTGGTTGAGTACTCACCAGTCACAGAAAAGC
ATCTTACGGATGGCATGACAGTAAGAGAATTATGCAGTGCTGCCATAACCATGAGTGATAACACTGCGGC
CAACTTACTTCTGACAACGATCGGAGGACCGAAGGAGCTAACCGCTTTTTTGCACAACATGGGGGATCAT
GTAACTCGCCTTGATCGTTGGGAACCGGAGCTGAATGAAGCCATACCAAACGACGAGCGTGACACCACGA
TGCCTGTAGCAATGGCAACAACGTTGCGCAAACTATTAACTGGCGAACTACTTACTCTAGCTTCCCGGCA
ACAATTAATAGACTGGATGGAGGCGGATAAAGTTGCAGGACCACTTCTGCGCTCGGCCCTTCCGGCTGGC
TGGTTTATTGCTGATAAATCTGGAGCCGGTGAGCGTGGAAGCCGCGGTATCATTGCAGCACTGGGGCCAG
ATGGTAAGCCCTCCCGTATCGTAGTTATCTACACGACGGGGAGTCAGGCAACTATGGATGAACGAAATAG
ACAGATCGCTGAGATAGGTGCCTCACTGATTAAGCATTGGTAACTGTCAGACCAAGTTTACTCATATATA
CTTTAGATTGATTTAAAACTTCATTTTTAATTTAAAAGGATCTAGGTGAAGATCCTTTTTGATAATCTCA
TGACCAAAATCCCTTAACGTGAGTTTTCGTTCCACTGAGCGTCAGACCCCGTAGAAAAGATCAAAGGATC
TTCTTGAGATCCTTTTTTTCTGCGCGTAATCTGCTGCTTGCAAACAAAAAAACCACCGCTACCAGCGGTG
GTTTGTTTGCCGGATCAAGAGCTACCAACTCTTTTTCCGAAGGTAACTGGCTTCAGCAGAGCGCAGATAC
CAAATACTGTCCTTCTAGTGTAGCCGTAGTTAGGCCACCACTTCAAGAACTCTGTAGCACCGCCTACATA
CCTCGCTCTGCTAATCCTGTTACCAGTGGCTGCTGCCAGTGGCGATAAGTCGTGTCTTACCGGGTTGGAC
TCAAGACGATAGTTACCGGATAAGGCGCAGCGGTCGGGCTGAACGGGGGGTTCGTGCACACAGCCCAGCT
TGGAGCGAACGACCTACACCGAACTGAGATACCTACAGCGTGAGCTATGAGAAAGCGCCACGCTTCCCGA
AGGGAGAAAGGCGGACAGGTATCCGGTAAGCGGCAGGGTCGGAACAGGAGAGCGCACGAGGGAGCTTCCA
GGGGGAAACGCCTGGTATCTTTATAGTCCTGTCGGGTTTCGCCACCTCTGACTTGAGCGTCGATTTTTGT
GATGCTCGTCAGGGGGGCGGAGCCTATGGAAAAACGCCAGCAACGCGGCCTTTTTACGGTTCCTGGCCTT
TTGCTGGCCTTTTGCTCACATGT
Features (pLannotate 1.2.2; 21 found; start..end, strand, type, name):
      1..241     +  promoter       U6 promoter: RNA polymerase III promoter for human U6 snRNA
    271..346     +  misc_RNA       gRNA scaffold: guide RNA scaffold for the Streptococcus pyogenes CRISPR/Cas9 system
    353..396     +  misc_RNA       gRNA scaffold (fragment): guide RNA scaffold for the Streptococcus pyogenes CRISPR/Cas9 system
    443..728     +  enhancer       CMV enhancer: human cytomegalovirus immediate early enhancer; contains an 18-bp deletion relative to the standard CMV enhancer
    730..1007    +  promoter       chicken β-actin promoter: No description available
   1008..1236    +  intron         hybrid intron: hybrid between chicken β-actin (CBA) and minute virus of mice (MMV) introns (Gray et al., 2011)
   1257..1284    +  CDS            3xHA (fragment): three tandem HA epitope tags
   1317..5417    +  CDS            Cas9: Cas9 (Csn1) endonuclease from the Streptococcus pyogenes Type II CRISPR/Cas system generates RNA-guided double strand breaks in DNA
   5418..5451    +  CDS            nucleoplasmin NLS (fragment): bipartite nuclear localization signal from nucleoplasmin
   5463..7616    +  CDS            TET1 (fragment): TET1_HUMAN - Also known as CXXC6, KIAA1676, LCX. Experimental evidence at protein level: Swiss-Prot protein existence level 1. Dioxygenase that catalyzes the conversion of the modified genomic base 5-methylcytosine (5mC) into 5-hydroxymethylcytosine (5hmC) and plays a key role in active DNA demethylation. Also mediates subsequent conversion of 5hmC into 5-formylcytosine (5fC), and conversion of 5fC to 5-carboxylcytosine (5caC). Conversion of 5mC into 5hmC, 5fC and 5caC probably constitutes the first step in cytosine demethylation. Methylation at the C5 position of cytosine bases is an epigenet
   7619..7643    +  CDS            nucleoplasmin NLS (fragment): bipartite nuclear localization signal from nucleoplasmin
   7713..8419    +  CDS            mCherry (fragment): monomeric derivative of DsRed fluorescent protein (Shaner et al., 2004) mammalian codon-optimized
   8454..8565    +  polyA_signal   bGH poly(A) signal: bovine growth hormone polyadenylation signal
   8670..8810    +  repeat_region  AAV2 ITR: inverted terminal repeat of adeno-associated virus serotype 2 inverted
   8815..8866    -  misc_feature   bom (fragment): basis of mobility region from pBR322
   8885..9265    +  rep_origin     M13 ori (sequence partly withheld): M13 bacteriophage origin of replication; arrow indicates direction of (+) strand synthesis
   9341..9390    -  misc_feature   bom (fragment): basis of mobility region from pBR322
   9492..9527    -  CDS            rop (fragment): Rop protein, which maintains plasmids at low copy number; rop
   9622..9726    +  promoter       AmpR promoter: bla
   9727..10587   +  CDS            AmpR: β-lactamase; bla; confers resistance to ampicillin, carbenicillin, and related antibiotics
  10758..11346   +  rep_origin     ori: high-copy-number ColE1/pMB1/pBR322/pUC origin of replication
