>Addgene plasmid #129040 | pSpdCas9-huTET1CD-T2A-mCherry(PX458)-SghuTSDR-12 | addgene full sequence | sequence record 256195 | Addgene Partial NGS Result
GAGGGCCTATTTCCCATGATTCCTTCATATTTGCATATACGATACAAGGCTGTTAGAGAGATAATTGGAA
TTAATTTGACTGTAAACACAAAGATATTAGTACAAAATACGTGACGTAGAAAGTAATAATTTCTTGGGTA
GTTTGCAGTTTTAAAATTATGTTTTAAAATGGACTATCATATGCTTACCGTAACTTGAAAGTATTTCGAT
TTCTTGGCTTTATATATCTTGTGGAAAGGACGAAACACCGTCTGAGAAACCCAGTCAGAAGTTTTAGAGC
TAGAAATAGCAAGTTAAAATAAGGCTAGTCCGTTATCAACTTGAAAAAGTGGCACCGAGTCGGTGCTTTT
TTGTTTTAGAGCTAGAAATAGCAAGTTAAAATAAGGCTAGTCCGTTTTTAGCGCGTGCGCCAATTCTGCA
GACAAATGGCTCTAGAGGTACCCGTTACATAACTTACGGTAAATGGCCCGCCTGGCTGACCGCCCAACGA
CCCCCGCCCATTGACGTCAATAGTAACGCCAATAGGGACTTTCCATTGACGTCAATGGGTGGAGTATTTA
CGGTAAACTGCCCACTTGGCAGTACATCAAGTGTATCATATGCCAAGTACGCCCCCTATTGACGTCAATG
ACGGTAAATGGCCCGCCTGGCATTGTGCCCAGTACATGACCTTATGGGACTTTCCTACTTGGCAGTACAT
CTACGTATTAGTCATCGCTATTACCATGGTCGAGGTGAGCCCCACGTTCTGCTTCACTCTCCCCATCTCC
CCCCCCTCCCCACCCCCAATTTTGTATTTATTTATTTTTTAATTATTTTGTGCAGCGATGGGGGCGGGGG
GGGGGGGGGGGCGCGCGCCGGGGGGGGGGGGGGGGGGGGGGGGGGGGGGSGGGGSGRGGCGGRGAGGTGC
GGCGGCAGCCAATCAGAGCGGCGCGCTCCGAAAGTTTCCTTTTATGGCGAGGCGGCGGCGGCGGCGGCCC
TATAAAAAGCGAAGCGCGCGGCGGGCGGGAGTCGCTGCGCGCTGCCTTCGCCCCGTGCCCCGCTCCGCCG
CCGCCTCGCGCCGCCCGCCCCGGCTCTGACTGACCGCGTTACTCCCACAGGTGAGCGGGCGGGACGGCCC
TTCTCCTCCGGGCTGTAATTAGCTGAGCAAGAGGTAAGGGTTTAAGGGATGGTTGGTTGGTGGGGTATTA
ATGTTTAATTACCTGGAGCACCTGCCTGAAATCACTTTTTTTCAGGTTGGACCGGTGCCACCATGTACCC
ATACGATGTTCCAGATTACGCTTCGCCGAAGAAAAAGCGCAAGGTCGAAGCGTCCGACAAGAAGTACAGC
ATCGGCCTGGCCATCGGCACCAACTCTGTGGGCTGGGCCGTGATCACCGACGAGTACAAGGTGCCCAGCA
AGAAATTCAAGGTGCTGGGCAACACCGACCGGCACAGCATCAAGAAGAACCTGATCGGAGCCCTGCTGTT
CGACAGCGGCGAAACAGCCGAGGCCACCCGGCTGAAGAGAACCGCCAGAAGAAGATACACCAGACGGAAG
AACCGGATCTGCTATCTGCAAGAGATCTTCAGCAACGAGATGGCCAAGGTGGACGACAGCTTCTTCCACA
GACTGGAAGAGTCCTTCCTGGTGGAAGAGGATAAGAAGCACGAGCGGCACCCCATCTTCGGCAACATCGT
GGACGAGGTGGCCTACCACGAGAAGTACCCCACCATCTACCACCTGAGAAAGAAACTGGTGGACAGCACC
GACAAGGCCGACCTGCGGCTGATCTATCTGGCCCTGGCCCACATGATCAAGTTCCGGGGCCACTTCCTGA
TCGAGGGCGACCTGAACCCCGACAACAGCGACGTGGACAAGCTGTTCATCCAGCTGGTGCAGACCTACAA
CCAGCTGTTCGAGGAAAACCCCATCAACGCCAGCGGCGTGGACGCCAAGGCCATCCTGTCTGCCAGACTG
AGCAAGAGCAGACGGCTGGAAAATCTGATCGCCCAGCTGCCCGGCGAGAAGAAGAATGGCCTGTTCGGCA
ACCTGATTGCCCTGAGCCTGGGCCTGACCCCCAACTTCAAGAGCAACTTCGACCTGGCCGAGGATGCCAA
ACTGCAGCTGAGCAAGGACACCTACGACGACGACCTGGACAACCTGCTGGCCCAGATCGGCGACCAGTAC
GCCGACCTGTTTCTGGCCGCCAAGAACCTGTCCGACGCCATCCTGCTGAGCGACATCCTGAGAGTGAACA
CCGAGATCACCAAGGCCCCCCTGAGCGCCTCTATGATCAAGAGATACGACGAGCACCACCAGGACCTGAC
CCTGCTGAAAGCTCTCGTGCGGCAGCAGCTGCCTGAGAAGTACAAAGAGATTTTCTTCGACCAGAGCAAG
AACGGCTACGCCGGCTACATTGACGGCGGAGCCAGCCAGGAAGAGTTCTACAAGTTCATCAAGCCCATCC
TGGAAAAGATGGACGGCACCGAGGAACTGCTCGTGAAGCTGAACAGAGAGGACCTGCTGCGGAAGCAGCG
GACCTTCGACAACGGCAGCATCCCCCACCAGATCCACCTGGGAGAGCTGCACGCCATTCTGCGGCGGCAG
GAAGATTTTTACCCATTCCTGAAGGACAACCGGGAAAAGATCGAGAAGATCCTGACCTTCCGCATCCCCT
ACTACGTGGGCCCTCTGGCCAGGGGAAACAGCAGATTCGCCTGGATGACCAGAAAGAGCGAGGAAACCAT
CACCCCCTGGAACTTCGAGGAAGTGGTGGACAAGGGCGCTTCCGCCCAGAGCTTCATCGAGCGGATGACC
AACTTCGATAAGAACCTGCCCAACGAGAAGGTGCTGCCCAAGCACAGCCTGCTGTACGAGTACTTCACCG
TGTATAACGAGCTGACCAAAGTGAAATACGTGACCGAGGGAATGAGAAAGCCCGCCTTCCTGAGCGGCGA
GCAGAAAAAGGCCATCGTGGACCTGCTGTTCAAGACCAACCGGAAAGTGACCGTGAAGCAGCTGAAAGAG
GACTACTTCAAGAAAATCGAGTGCTTCGACTCCGTGGAAATCTCCGGCGTGGAAGATCGGTTCAACGCCT
CCCTGGGCACATACCACGATCTGCTGAAAATTATCAAGGACAAGGACTTCCTGGACAATGAGGAAAACGA
GGACATTCTGGAAGATATCGTGCTGACCCTGACACTGTTTGAGGACAGAGAGATGATCGAGGAACGGCTG
AAAACCTATGCCCACCTGTTCGACGACAAAGTGATGAAGCAGCTGAAGCGGCGGAGATACACCGGCTGGG
GCAGGCTGAGCCGGAAGCTGATCAACGGCATCCGGGACAAGCAGTCCGGCAAGACAATCCTGGATTTCCT
GAAGTCCGACGGCTTCGCCAACAGAAACTTCATGCAGCTGATCCACGACGACAGCCTGACCTTTAAAGAG
GACATCCAGAAAGCCCAGGTGTCCGGCCAGGGCGATAGCCTGCACGAGCACATTGCCAATCTGGCCGGCA
GCCCCGCCATTAAGAAGGGCATCCTGCAGACAGTGAAGGTGGTGGACGAGCTCGTGAAAGTGATGGGCCG
GCACAAGCCCGAGAACATCGTGATCGAAATGGCCAGAGAGAACCAGACCACCCAGAAGGGACAGAAGAAC
AGCCGCGAGAGAATGAAGCGGATCGAAGAGGGCATCAAAGAGCTGGGCAGCCAGATCCTGAAAGAACACC
CCGTGGAAAACACCCAGCTGCAGAACGAGAAGCTGTACCTGTACTACCTGCAGAATGGGCGGGATATGTA
CGTGGACCAGGAACTGGACATCAACCGGCTGTCCGACTACGATGTGGACGCCATCGTGCCTCAGAGCTTT
CTGAAGGACGACTCCATCGACAACAAGGTGCTGACCAGAAGCGACAAGAACCGGGGCAAGAGCGACAACG
TGCCCTCCGAAGAGGTCGTGAAGAAGATGAAGAACTACTGGCGGCAGCTGCTGAACGCCAAGCTGATTAC
CCAGAGAAAGTTCGACAATCTGACCAAGGCCGAGAGAGGCGGCCTGAGCGAACTGGATAAGGCCGGCTTC
ATCAAGAGACAGCTGGTGGAAACCCGGCAGATCACAAAGCACGTGGCACAGATCCTGGACTCCCGGATGA
ACACTAAGTACGACGAGAATGACAAGCTGATCCGGGAAGTGAAAGTGATCACCCTGAAGTCCAAGCTGGT
GTCCGATTTCCGGAAGGATTTCCAGTTTTACAAAGTGCGCGAGATCAACAACTACCACCACGCCCACGAC
GCCTACCTGAACGCCGTCGTGGGAACCGCCCTGATCAAAAAGTACCCTAAGCTGGAAAGCGAGTTCGTGT
ACGGCGACTACAAGGTGTACGACGTGCGGAAGATGATCGCCAAGAGCGAGCAGGAAATCGGCAAGGCTAC
CGCCAAGTACTTCTTCTACAGCAACATCATGAACTTTTTCAAGACCGAGATTACCCTGGCCAACGGCGAG
ATCCGGAAGCGGCCTCTGATCGAGACAAACGGCGAAACCGGGGAGATCGTGTGGGATAAGGGCCGGGATT
TTGCCACCGTGCGGAAAGTGCTGAGCATGCCCCAAGTGAATATCGTGAAAAAGACCGAGGTGCAGACAGG
CGGCTTCAGCAAAGAGTCTATCCTGCCCAAGAGGAACAGCGATAAGCTGATCGCCAGAAAGAAGGACTGG
GACCCTAAGAAGTACGGCGGCTTCGACAGCCCCACCGTGGCCTATTCTGTGCTGGTGGTGGCCAAAGTGG
AAAAGGGCAAGTCCAAGAAACTGAAGAGTGTGAAAGAGCTGCTGGGGATCACCATCATGGAAAGAAGCAG
CTTCGAGAAGAATCCCATCGACTTTCTGGAAGCCAAGGGCTACAAAGAAGTGAAAAAGGACCTGATCATC
AAGCTGCCTAAGTACTCCCTGTTCGAGCTGGAAAACGGCCGGAAGAGAATGCTGGCCTCTGCCGGCGAAC
TGCAGAAGGGAAACGAACTGGCCCTGCCCTCCAAATATGTGAACTTCCTGTACCTGGCCAGCCACTATGA
GAAGCTGAAGGGCTCCCCCGAGGATAATGAGCAGAAACAGCTGTTTGTGGAACAGCACAAGCACTACCTG
GACGAGATCATCGAGCAGATCAGCGAGTTCTCCAAGAGAGTGATCCTGGCCGACGCTAATCTGGACAAAG
TGCTGTCCGCCTACAACAAGCACCGGGATAAGCCCATCAGAGAGCAGGCCGAGAATATCATCCACCTGTT
TACCCTGACCAATCTGGGAGCCCCTGCCGCCTTCAAGTACTTTGACACCACCATCGACCGGAAGAGGTAC
ACCAGCACCAAAGAGGTGCTGGACGCCACCCTGATCCACCAGAGCATCACCGGCCTGTACGAGACACGGA
TCGACCTGTCTCAGCTGGGAGGCGACAAAAGGCCGGCGGCCACGAAAAAGGCCGGCCAGGGAGGAGGATC
CCTGCCCACCTGCAGCTGTCTTGATCGAGTTATACAAAAAGACAAAGGCCCATATTATACACACCTTGGG
GCAGGACCAAGTGTTGCTGCTGTCAGGGAAATCATGGAGAATAGGTATGGTCAAAAAGGAAACGCAATAA
GGATAGAAATAGTAGTGTACACCGGTAAAGAAGGGAAAAGCTCTCATGGGTGTCCAATTGCTAAGTGGGT
TTTAAGAAGAAGCAGTGATGAAGAAAAAGTTCTTTGTTTGGTCCGGCAGCGTACAGGCCACCACTGTCCA
ACTGCTGTGATGGTGGTGCTCATCATGGTGTGGGATGGCATCCCTCTTCCAATGGCCGACCGGCTATACA
CAGAGCTCACAGAGAATCTAAAGTCATACAATGGGCACCCTACCGACAGAAGATGCACCCTCAATGAAAA
TCGTACCTGTACATGTCAAGGAATTGATCCAGAGACTTGTGGAGCTTCATTCTCTTTTGGCTGTTCATGG
AGTATGTACTTTAATGGCTGTAAGTTTGGTAGAAGCCCAAGCCCCAGAAGATTTAGAATTGATCCAAGCT
CTCCCTTACATGAAAAAAACCTTGAAGATAACTTACAGAGTTTGGCTACACGATTAGCTCCAATTTATAA
GCAGTATGCTCCAGTAGCTTACCAAAATCAGGTGGAATATGAAAATGTTGCCCGAGAATGTCGGCTTGGC
AGCAAGGAAGGTCGACCCTTCTCTGGGGTCACTGCTTGCCTGGACTTCTGTGCTCATCCCCACAGGGACA
TTCACAACATGAATAATGGAAGCACTGTGGTTTGTACCTTAACTCGAGAAGATAACCGCTCTTTGGGTGT
TATTCCTCAAGATGAGCAGCTCCATGTGCTACCTCTTTATAAGCTTTCAGACACAGATGAGTTTGGCTCC
AAGGAAGGAATGGAAGCCAAGATCAAATCTGGGGCCATCGAGGTCCTGGCACCCCGCCGCAAAAAAAGAA
CGTGTTTCACTCAGCCTGTTCCCCGTTCTGGAAAGAAGAGGGCTGCGATGATGACAGAGGTTCTTGCACA
TAAGATAAGGGCAGTGGAAAAGAAACCTATTCCCCGAATCAAGCGGAAGAATAACTCAACAACAACAAAC
AACAGTAAGCCTTCGTCACTGCCAACCTTAGGGAGTAACACTGAGACCGTGCAACCTGAAGTAAAAAGTG
AAACCGAACCCCATTTTATCTTAAAAAGTTCAGACAACACTAAAACTTATTCGCTGATGCCATCCGCTCC
TCACCCAGTGAAAGAGGCATCTCCAGGCTTCTCCTGGTCCCCGAAGACTGCTTCAGCCACACCAGCTCCA
CTGAAGAATGACGCAACAGCCTCATGCGGGTTTTCAGAAAGAAGCAGCACTCCCCACTGTACGATGCCTT
CGGGAAGACTCAGTGGTGCCAATGCTGCAGCTGCTGATGGCCCTGGCATTTCACAGCTTGGCGAAGTGGC
TCCTCTCCCCACCCTGTCTGCTCCTGTGATGGAGCCCCTCATTAATTCTGAGCCTTCCACTGGTGTGACT
GAGCCGCTAACGCCTCATCAGCCAAACCACCAGCCCTCCTTCCTCACCTCTCCTCAAGACCTTGCCTCTT
CTCCAATGGAAGAAGATGAGCAGCATTCTGAAGCAGATGAGCCTCCATCAGACGAACCCCTATCTGATGA
CCCCCTGTCACCTGCTGAGGAGAAATTGCCCCACATTGATGAGTATTGGTCAGACAGTGAGCACATCTTT
TTGGATGCAAATATTGGTGGGGTGGCCATCGCACCTGCTCACGGCTCGGTTTTGATTGAGTGTGCCCGGC
GAGAGCTGCACGCTACCACTCCTGTTGAGCACCCCAACCGTAATCATCCAACCCGCCTCTCCCTTGTCTT
TTACCAGCACAAAAACCTAAATAAGCCCCAACATGGTTTTGAACTAAACAAGATTAAGTTTGAGGCTAAA
GAAGCTAAGAATAAGAAAATGAAGGCCTCAGAGCAAAAAGACCAGGCAGCTAATGAAGGTCCAGAACAGT
CCTCTGAAGTAAATGAATTGAACCAAATTCCTTCTCATAAAGCATTAACATTAACCCATGACAATGTTGT
CACCGTGTCCCCTTATGCTCTCACACACGTTGCGGGGCCCTATAACCATTGGGTCATGGCCGGCCAGGCA
AAAAAGAAAAAGGAATTCGGCAGTGGAGAGGGCAGAGGAAGTCTGCTAACATGCGGTGACGTCGAGGAGA
ATCCTGGCCCAGTGAGCAAGGGCGAGGAGGATAACATGGCCATCATCAAGGAGTTCATGCGCTTCAAGGT
GCACATGGAGGGCTCCGTGAACGGCCACGAGTTCGAGATCGAGGGCGAGGGCGAGGGCCGCCCCTACGAG
GGCACCCAGACCGCCAAGCTGAAGGTGACCAAGGGTGGCCCCCTGCCCTTCGCCTGGGACATCCTGTCCC
CTCAGTTCATGTACGGCTCCAAGGCCTACGTGAAGCACCCCGCCGACATCCCCGACTACTTGAAGCTGTC
CTTCCCCGAGGGCTTCAAGTGGGAGCGCGTGATGAACTTCGAGGACGGCGGCGTGGTGACCGTGACCCAG
GACTCCTCCCTGCAGGACGGCGAGTTCATCTACAAGGTGAAGCTGCGCGGCACCAACTTCCCCTCCGACG
GCCCCGTAATGCAGAAGAAAACCATGGGCTGGGAGGCCTCCTCCGAGCGGATGTACCCCGAGGACGGCGC
CCTGAAGGGCGAGATCAAGCAGAGGCTGAAGCTGAAGGACGGCGGCCACTACGACGCTGAGGTCAAGACC
ACCTACAAGGCCAAGAAGCCCGTGCAGCTGCCCGGCGCCTACAACGTCAACATCAAGTTGGACATCACCT
CCCACAACGAGGACTACACCATCGTGGAACAGTACGAACGCGCCGAGGGCCGCCACTCCACCGGCGGCAT
GGACGAGCTGTACAAGTAAGAATTCTAACTAGAGCTCGCTGATCAGCCTCGACTGTGCCTTCTAGTTGCC
AGCCATCTGTTGTTTGCCCCTCCCCCGTGCCTTCCTTGACCCTGGAAGGTGCCACTCCCACTGTCCTTTC
CTAATAAAATGAGGAAATTGCATCGCATTGTCTGAGTAGGTGTCATTCTATTCTGGGGGGTGGGGTGGGG
CAGGACAGCAAGGGGGAGGATTGGGAAGAGAATAGCAGGCATGCTGGGGAGCGGCCGCAGGAACCCCTAG
TGATGGAGTTGGCCACTCCCTCTCTGCGCGCTCGCTCGCTCACTGAGGCCGGGCGACCAAAGGTCGCCCG
ACGCCCGGGCTTTGCCCGGGCGGCCTCAGTGAGCGAGCGAGCGCGCAGCTGCCTGCAGGGGCGCCTGATG
CGGTATTTTCTCCTTACGCATCTGTGCGGTATTTCACACCGCATA
[95 nt withheld, positions 8866-8960]
T
[46 nt withheld, positions 8962-9007]
C
[141 nt withheld, positions 9009-9149]
CCTTTGACGTTGGAGTCCACGTTCTTT
[37 nt withheld, positions 9177-9213]
ACTCTATCTCGGGCTATTCTTTTGATTTATAAGGGATTTTGCCGATTTCGGTCTATTGGTTAAAAAATGA
GCTGATTTAACAAAAATTTAACGCGAATTTTAACAAAATATTAACGTTTACAATTTTATGGTGCACTCTC
AGTACAATCTGCTCTGATGCCGCATAGTTAAGCCAGCCCCGACACCCGCCAACACCCGCTGACGCGCCCT
GACGGGCTTGTCTGCTCCCGGCATCCGCTTACAGACAAGCTGTGACCGTCTCCGGGAGCTGCATGTGTCA
GAGGTTTTCACCGTCATCACCGAAACGCGCGAGACGAAAGGGCCTCGTGATACGCCTATTTTTATAGGTT
AATGTCATGATAATAATGGTTTCTTAGACGTCAGGTGGCACTTTTCGGGGAAATGTGCGCGGAACCCCTA
TTTGTTTATTTTTCTAAATACATTCAAATATGTATCCGCTCATGAGACAATAACCCTGATAAATGCTTCA
ATAATATTGAAAAAGGAAGAGTATGAGTATTCAACATTTCCGTGTCGCCCTTATTCCCTTTTTTGCGGCA
TTTTGCCTTCCTGTTTTTGCTCACCCAGAAACGCTGGTGAAAGTAAAAGATGCTGAAGATCAGTTGGGTG
CACGAGTGGGTTACATCGAACTGGATCTCAACAGCGGTAAGATCCTTGAGAGTTTTCGCCCCGAAGAACG
TTTTCCAATGATGAGCACTTTTAAAGTTCTGCTATGTGGCGCGGTATTATCCCGTATTGACGCCGGGCAA
GAGCAACTCGGTCGCCGCATACACTATTCTCAGAATGACTTGGTTGAGTACTCACCAGTCACAGAAAAGC
ATCTTACGGATGGCATGACAGTAAGAGAATTATGCAGTGCTGCCATAACCATGAGTGATAACACTGCGGC
CAACTTACTTCTGACAACGATCGGAGGACCGAAGGAGCTAACCGCTTTTTTGCACAACATGGGGGATCAT
GTAACTCGCCTTGATCGTTGGGAACCGGAGCTGAATGAAGCCATACCAAACGACGAGCGTGACACCACGA
TGCCTGTAGCAATGGCAACAACGTTGCGCAAACTATTAACTGGCGAACTACTTACTCTAGCTTCCCGGCA
ACAATTAATAGACTGGATGGAGGCGGATAAAGTTGCAGGACCACTTCTGCGCTCGGCCCTTCCGGCTGGC
TGGTTTATTGCTGATAAATCTGGAGCCGGTGAGCGTGGAAGCCGCGGTATCATTGCAGCACTGGGGCCAG
ATGGTAAGCCCTCCCGTATCGTAGTTATCTACACGACGGGGAGTCAGGCAACTATGGATGAACGAAATAG
ACAGATCGCTGAGATAGGTGCCTCACTGATTAAGCATTGGTAACTGTCAGACCAAGTTTACTCATATATA
CTTTAGATTGATTTAAAACTTCATTTTTAATTTAAAAGGATCTAGGTGAAGATCCTTTTTGATAATCTCA
TGACCAAAATCCCTTAACGTGAGTTTTCGTTCCACTGAGCGTCAGACCCCGTAGAAAAGATCAAAGGATC
TTCTTGAGATCCTTTTTTTCTGCGCGTAATCTGCTGCTTGCAAACAAAAAAACCACCGCTACCAGCGGTG
GTTTGTTTGCCGGATCAAGAGCTACCAACTCTTTTTCCGAAGGTAACTGGCTTCAGCAGAGCGCAGATAC
CAAATACTGTTCTTCTAGTGTAGCCGTAGTTAGGCCACCACTTCAAGAACTCTGTAGCACCGCCTACATA
CCTCGCTCTGCTAATCCTGTTACCAGTGGCTGCTGCCAGTGGCGATAAGTCGTGTCTTACCGGGTTGGAC
TCAAGACGATAGTTACCGGATAAGGCGCAGCGGTCGGGCTGAACGGGGGGTTCGTGCACACAGCCCAGCT
TGGAGCGAACGACCTACACCGAACTGAGATACCTACAGCGTGAGCTATGAGAAAGCGCCACGCTTCCCGA
AGGGAGAAAGGCGGACAGGTATCCGGTAAGCGGCAGGGTCGGAACAGGAGAGCGCACGAGGGAGCTTCCA
GGGGGAAACGCCTGGTATCTTTATAGTCCTGTCGGGTTTCGCCACCTCTGACTTGAGCGTCGATTTTTGT
GATGCTCGTCAGGGGGGCGGAGCCTATGGAAAAACGCCAGCAACGCGGCCTTTTTACGGTTCCTGGCCTT
TTGCTGGCCTTTTGCTCACATGT
Features (pLannotate 1.2.2; 21 found; start..end, strand, type, name):
      1..241     +  promoter       U6 promoter: RNA polymerase III promoter for human U6 snRNA
    271..346     +  misc_RNA       gRNA scaffold: guide RNA scaffold for the Streptococcus pyogenes CRISPR/Cas9 system
    353..396     +  misc_RNA       gRNA scaffold (fragment): guide RNA scaffold for the Streptococcus pyogenes CRISPR/Cas9 system
    443..728     +  enhancer       CMV enhancer: human cytomegalovirus immediate early enhancer; contains an 18-bp deletion relative to the standard CMV enhancer
    730..1007    +  promoter       chicken β-actin promoter: No description available
   1008..1235    +  intron         hybrid intron: hybrid between chicken β-actin (CBA) and minute virus of mice (MMV) introns (Gray et al., 2011)
   1256..1283    +  CDS            3xHA (fragment): three tandem HA epitope tags
   1316..5416    +  CDS            Cas9: Cas9 (Csn1) endonuclease from the Streptococcus pyogenes Type II CRISPR/Cas system generates RNA-guided double strand breaks in DNA
   5417..5450    +  CDS            nucleoplasmin NLS (fragment): bipartite nuclear localization signal from nucleoplasmin
   5462..7615    +  CDS            TET1 (fragment): TET1_HUMAN - Also known as CXXC6, KIAA1676, LCX. Experimental evidence at protein level: Swiss-Prot protein existence level 1. Dioxygenase that catalyzes the conversion of the modified genomic base 5-methylcytosine (5mC) into 5-hydroxymethylcytosine (5hmC) and plays a key role in active DNA demethylation. Also mediates subsequent conversion of 5hmC into 5-formylcytosine (5fC), and conversion of 5fC to 5-carboxylcytosine (5caC). Conversion of 5mC into 5hmC, 5fC and 5caC probably constitutes the first step in cytosine demethylation. Methylation at the C5 position of cytosine bases is an epigenet
   7618..7642    +  CDS            nucleoplasmin NLS (fragment): bipartite nuclear localization signal from nucleoplasmin
   7712..8418    +  CDS            mCherry (fragment): monomeric derivative of DsRed fluorescent protein (Shaner et al., 2004) mammalian codon-optimized
   8453..8564    +  polyA_signal   bGH poly(A) signal: bovine growth hormone polyadenylation signal
   8669..8809    +  repeat_region  AAV2 ITR: inverted terminal repeat of adeno-associated virus serotype 2 inverted
   8814..8865    -  misc_feature   bom (fragment): basis of mobility region from pBR322
   8884..9339    +  rep_origin     f1 ori (sequence partly withheld): f1 bacteriophage origin of replication; arrow indicates direction of (+) strand synthesis
   9340..9389    -  misc_feature   bom (fragment): basis of mobility region from pBR322
   9491..9526    -  CDS            rop (fragment): Rop protein, which maintains plasmids at low copy number; rop
   9621..9725    +  promoter       AmpR promoter: bla
   9726..10586   +  CDS            AmpR: β-lactamase; bla; confers resistance to ampicillin, carbenicillin, and related antibiotics
  10757..11345   +  rep_origin     ori: high-copy-number ColE1/pMB1/pBR322/pUC origin of replication
