[The description below was written by a language model from this plasmid's Addgene catalogue record and pLannotate feature annotations shown in this document.]
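Description:
pSpdCas9-huTET1CD-T2A-mCherry(PX458)-SghuTSDR-12 is a roughly 11.4 kb all-in-one mammalian expression plasmid built on the PX458 backbone for CRISPR-guided epigenome editing. It is propagated in E. coli through a high-copy ColE1/pUC-type origin with ampicillin selection (AmpR under its own bla promoter). It also carries an f1/M13 phage origin and a single AAV2 ITR left over from the parent vector. With only one ITR annotated, nothing in the record suggests it is meant for AAV packaging.

Two expression units sit in tandem. A human U6 RNA polymerase III promoter drives an S. pyogenes-type single guide RNA, consisting of a spacer called sgRNA12 and the gRNA scaffold, directed at the human TSDR, the Treg-specific demethylated region of FOXP3. Downstream, the CBh promoter (CMV enhancer, chicken β-actin promoter and hybrid intron) drives one open reading frame. It begins with an N-terminal HA tag and NLS, followed by catalytically dead Cas9 (D10A, H840A) and the catalytic domain of human TET1, with nucleoplasmin NLS fragments after both dCas9 and TET1. A T2A peptide and mCherry follow, and the unit ends in a bGH polyadenylation signal. TET1 oxidises 5-methylcytosine to begin active demethylation, so dCas9 tethers this activity to the targeted locus without cutting DNA. The T2A releases mCherry as a separate protein, which marks transfected cells for identification or sorting. The promoter field refers to EGFP, but the plasmid name and both feature tables show mCherry.

The construct is used for targeted demethylation of the FOXP3 TSDR in human cells, to test whether this induces FOXP3 expression. The depositor and repository sequences differ by a single nucleotide in length and carry essentially identical annotations.
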