Addgene plasmid #129040: pSpdCas9-huTET1CD-T2A-mCherry(PX458)-SghuTSDR-12
Purpose: targeted DNA demethylation_human_TSDR, expression of dCas9-huTET1CD-T2A-mCherry and sgRNA12 targeting human TSDR
Depositing lab: Julia K Polansky. Depositing organization: Charite Universitaetsmedizin Berlin. Publication: Targeted De-Methylation of the FOXP3-TSDR Is Sufficient to Induce Physiological FOXP3 Expression but Not a Functional Treg Phenotype. Kressler C, Gasparoni G, Nordstrom K, Hamo D, Salhab A, Dimitropoulos C, Tierling S, Reinke P, Volk HD, Walter J, Hamann A, Polansky JK. Front Immunol. 2021 Jan 7;11:609891. doi: 10.3389/fimmu.2020.609891. eCollection 2020. PubMed 33488615.
Backbone
  Vector backbone: PX458
  Backbone manufacturer: Feng Zhang (Addgene plasmid # 48138)
  Vector type: Mammalian Expression
Growth in bacteria
  Bacterial resistance: Ampicillin, 100 μg/mL
  Growth temperature: 37°C
  Growth strain: DH5alpha
  Copy number: Unknown
Gene/Insert
  Gene/Insert name: dCas9-huTET1CD, SgRNA12 (huTSDR) (alt name: dCas9-huTET1CD-T2A-mCherry)
  gRNA/shRNA sequence: TCTGAGAAACCCAGTCAGAA
  Species: Synthetic
  Mutation: dCas9 (D10A;H840A)
  Promoter: CbH (for dCas9-huTET1CD-T2A-EGFP) U6 (for sgRNA)
  Tag / fusion protein: HA-Tag, NLS (N terminal on insert); T2A-mCherry (C terminal on backbone)
  Cloning method: Restriction Enzyme; 5′ cloning site Unknown (unknown if destroyed); 3′ cloning site Unknown (unknown if destroyed)
  Sequencing primers: 5′ SgRNA-cloning-site: hU6-F (GAGGGCCTATTTCCCATGATT)
Resource information
  A portion of this plasmid was derived from a plasmid made by: mCherry (BbsI removed) from Nicola Patron (Addgene plasmid # 50316); HA tag-NLS-dCas9 from Rudolf Jaenisch (Addgene plasmid # 48223); huTET1CD from Keith Joung (Addgene plasmid # 49236)
Terms and licenses: Academic/Nonprofit Terms; Industry Terms: Not Available to Industry
How to cite: pSpdCas9-huTET1CD-T2A-mCherry(PX458)-SghuTSDR-12 was a gift from Julia K Polansky (Addgene plasmid # 129040 ; http://n2t.net/addgene:129040 ; RRID:Addgene_129040)
